Addgene plasmid #19812: pEGFP-U6-shR-E2-4
Depositing lab: Zuoshang Xu. Depositing organization: University of Massachusetts, Worcester. Publication: A construct with fluorescent indicators for conditional expression of miRNA. Qiu L, Wang H, Xia X, Zhou H, Xu Z. BMC Biotechnol. 2008 Oct 7;8:77. doi: 10.1186/1472-6750-8-77. PubMed 18840295.
Backbone
  Vector backbone: pEGFP-U6
  Backbone size w/o insert (bp): 5000
  Vector type: Mammalian Expression, RNAi
Growth in bacteria
  Bacterial resistance: Kanamycin, 50 μg/mL
  Growth temperature: 37°C
  Growth strain: DH5alpha
  Copy number: High Copy
Gene/Insert
  Gene/Insert name: shRNA
  Insert size (bp): 50
  Cloning method: Restriction Enzyme; 5′ cloning site PmeI (not destroyed); 3′ cloning site EcoRI (not destroyed)
  Sequencing primers: 5′ ATATCCCTTGGAGAAAAGCCTT
Terms and licenses: Academic/Nonprofit Terms; Industry Terms: Not Available to Industry
Depositor comments: Target sequence for shR-E2-4 - 5'-GGAAGTGGTGTATAGAGATTATA
How to cite: pEGFP-U6-shR-E2-4 was a gift from Zuoshang Xu (Addgene plasmid # 19812 ; http://n2t.net/addgene:19812 ; RRID:Addgene_19812)
