[The description below was written by a language model from this plasmid's Addgene catalogue record.]
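Description:
pEGFP-U6-shR-E2-4 is a mammalian expression and RNAi plasmid built on the pEGFP-U6 backbone, recorded as about 5 kb without the insert. It is maintained in E. coli as a high-copy plasmid under kanamycin selection. No feature table accompanies the record, so the origin of replication, the promoter driving any fluorescent reporter and other backbone elements are not explicitly listed. The backbone name indicates that it combines an EGFP reporter with a U6 promoter, the RNA polymerase III promoter commonly used to transcribe short hairpin RNAs with defined ends.

The payload is a short hairpin RNA cassette of roughly 50 bp, cloned by restriction digestion between PmeI and EcoRI sites, both of which remain intact. In constructs of this design, the U6-driven hairpin transcript is processed by the cellular RNAi machinery into a small interfering RNA that silences a complementary mRNA, while EGFP expressed from the same plasmid would mark transfected cells. The depositor supplies a target sequence for the hairpin designated shR-E2-4, but the record does not name the target gene or its species, and these should not be inferred from the hairpin's name alone.

The plasmid was deposited with a study describing a construct that uses fluorescent indicators for conditional expression of miRNA. This suggests it served as a conventional shRNA knockdown reagent in that work, although the record does not state its exact role.
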