>Addgene plasmid #19812 | pEGFP-U6-shR-E2-4 | addgene partial sequence | sequence record 25575 | 19812 with EGFP-N
CCCGGNANGCTCTCGCCCTTGCTCCCATGGTGGCGACCGGTGGATCCCGGAGCTTGAGCTCGAGATCTGA
GTCCGGTAGCGCTAGCGGATCTGACGGTTCACTAAACCAGCTCTGCTTATATAGACCTCCCACCGTACAC
GCCTACCGCCCATTTGCGTCAATGGGGCGGAGTTGTTACGACATTTTGGAAAGTCCCGTTGATTTTGGTG
CCAAAACAAACTCCCATTGACGTCAATGGGGTGGAGACTTGGAAATCCCCGTGAGTCAAACCGCTATCCA
CGCCCATTGATGTACTGCCAAAACCGCATCACCATGGTAATAGCGATGACTAATACGTAGATGTACTGCC
AAGTAGGAAAGTCCCATAAGGTCATGTACTGGGCATAATGCCAGGCGGGCCATTTACCGTCATTGACGTC
AATAGGGGGCGTACTTGGCATATGATACACTTGATGTACTGCCAAGTGGGCAGTTTACCGTAAATACTCC
ACCCATTGACGTCAATGGAAAGTCCCTATTGGCGTTACTATGGGAACATACGTCATTATTGACGTCAATG
GGCGGGGGTCGTTGGGCGGTCAGCCAGGCGGGCCATTTACCGTAAGTTATGTAACGCGGAACTCCATATA
TGGGCTATGAACTNNCNGCCCCCNNTNNTGNTCACTATTTAATAACTAATGGCGNGGCGGTANTCGTTTC
CCCAACNGNGGGNGGGAAANNCNGCAGAAAAANCTTGTGANCAAAAGGCCACCAAAAGGCNGGACCNTNA
AAAGNCCCGTTNTTGG
