>Addgene plasmid #19812 | pEGFP-U6-shR-E2-4 | addgene partial sequence | sequence record 25576 | mU6-F 5'-ATATCCCTTGGAGAAAAGCCTT-3'
AGGGANGAGATCTATTCAGAGAATAATCTCTATACACCACTTCCTTTTTTAATTCTTTGTTAGGCCTGGT
ACCTCTAGAGATATCCTGCAGTGGCCAATGCATTGGTTCGCGGCCGCCACCGCGGTGGAGCTCCAGCTTT
TGTTCCCTTTAGTGAGGGTTAATTGCGCGCTTGGCGTAATCATGGTCATAGCTGTTTCCTGTGTGAAATT
GTTATCCGCTCGGGCCCTGCCATAGCCTCAGGTTACTCATATATACTTTAGATTGATTTAAAACTTCATT
TTTAATTTAAAAGGATCTAGGTGAAGATCCTTTTTGATAATCTCATGACCAAAATCCCTTAACGTGAGTT
TTCGTTCCACTGAGCGTCAGACCCCGTAGAAAAGATCAAAGGATCTTCTTGAGATCCTTTTTTTCTGCGC
GTAATCTGCTGCTTGCAAACAAAAAAACCACCGCTACCAGCGGTGGTTTGTTTGCCGGATCAAGAGCTAC
CAACTCTTTTTCCGAAGGTAACTGGCTTCAGCAGAGCGCAGATACCAAATACTGTTCTTCTAGTGTAGCC
GTAGTTAGGCCACCACTTCAAGAACTCTGTAGCACCGCCTACATACCTCGCTCTGCTAATCCTGTTACCA
GTGGCTGCTGCCAGTGGCGATAAGTCGTGTCTTACCGGGTTGGACTCAAGACGATAGTTACCGGATAAGG
CGCAGCGGTCGGGCTGAACGGGGGGTTCGTGCACACAGCCCAGCTTGGAGCGAACGACCTACACCGAACT
GAGATACCTACAGCGTGAGCTATGAGAAAGCGCCCACGCNTTCCCCGAANGGAGAAAGGCGGNAAAGGTA
TNCGGGTAAGCCGCAGGGGCGNAAACAGNAANAACGNACNAGGNATGTTCCAGGGGGAAAACNNCCTGGA
ANNTTTAAAGTCCTGTCGGGGTTTTNCCCCCCCCTGANTTNANCGTCNATTTTTGNGAAGGCNCGNCAGG
GGGGCGGGACCCTATGGNAAAAACGCCNAGCAANNCGGNCCNTTTTNANGGTTNCGGGNCNTTTNGCGGG
GCCTTN
